Addgene plasmid #105780: pKK-mRuby3-TEV
Purpose: (Empty Backbone) Expression of your protein of interest in fusion with red fluorescent protein at the N-terminus (cleavable by TEV), (PMID: 26879144). mRuby3 is brighter than mCherry and has shifted ex and em spectra.
Depositing lab: Andrzej Dziembowski. Depositing organization: Polish Academy of Sciences, Institute of Biochemistry and Biophysics. Publication: Versatile approach for functional analysis of human proteins and efficient stable cell line generation using FLP-mediated recombination system. Szczesny RJ, Kowalska K, Klosowska-Kosicka K, Chlebowski A, Owczarek EP, Warkocki Z, Kulinski TM, Adamska D, Affek K, Jedroszkowiak A, Kotrys AV, Tomecki R, Krawczyk PS, Borowski LS, Dziembowski A. PLoS One. 2018 Mar 28;13(3):e0194887. doi: 10.1371/journal.pone.0194887. eCollection 2018. PubMed 29590189.
Backbone
  Vector backbone: pcDNA5/FRT/TO
  Backbone manufacturer: Invitrogen
  Vector type: Mammalian Expression ; Flp-In competent
  Selectable markers: Hygromycin
  Tag / fusion protein: mRuby3-TEV (N terminal on backbone)
Growth in bacteria
  Bacterial resistance: Ampicillin, 100 μg/mL
  Growth temperature: 37°C
  Growth strain: DH5alpha
  Copy number: High Copy
Gene/Insert
  Gene/Insert name: None
  Tag / fusion protein: mRuby3-TEV (N terminal on backbone)
Terms and licenses: Academic/Nonprofit Terms; Industry Terms: Not Available to Industry
Depositor comments: This vector is a member of the pKK vector family. Its cloning site was optimized for the SLIC approach, however, a traditional restriction and ligation based approach is also possible (see Szczesny RJ et al. for detailed protocols; bioRxiv, doi: https://doi.org/10.1101/160101) This vector is a derivate of the pcDNA5/FRT/TO plasmid (Invitrogen) and is suitable for stable cell line generation using the Flp-In system. Transcription of the gene of interest is driven by a tetracycline responsive CMV promoter. A given coding sequence can be cloned into all pKK vectors using just three universal PCR primers and a ligation-independent DNA cloning method. mRuby3 is brighter than mCherry and has shifted excitation and emission spectra. The mClover3-mRuby3 pair is superior to EGFP-mCherry in FRET analysis. At the time of publication (PMID: 26879144) mRuby3 was the brightest coral-derived RFP in mammalian cells. mRuby3 coding sequence was cloned from Addgene ID: 74252.
How to cite: pKK-mRuby3-TEV was a gift from Andrzej Dziembowski (Addgene plasmid # 105780 ; http://n2t.net/addgene:105780 ; RRID:Addgene_105780)
