[The description below was written by a language model from this plasmid's Addgene catalogue record, the feature table of its GenBank file and pLannotate feature annotations shown in this document.]
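Description:
pKK-mRuby3-TEV is an empty mammalian expression backbone of about 5.9 kb, derived from pcDNA5/FRT/TO and belonging to the pKK vector family. It is propagated in E. coli as a high-copy plasmid through a ColE1/pUC-type origin and selected with ampicillin via the bla gene and its own promoter. No gene of interest is present. Instead, the vector supplies an N-terminal tag into which a coding sequence is inserted. The cloning site was optimised for ligation-independent SLIC cloning with a small set of universal primers shared across the family, although conventional restriction and ligation is also possible.

The expression cassette consists of the human CMV immediate-early enhancer and promoter followed by two tet operator sites. Transcription is therefore repressed where TetR is expressed and induced by tetracycline. Downstream lies the mRuby3 open reading frame, encoding a bright monomeric red fluorescent protein, then a TEV protease recognition site that allows the tag to be cleaved from the fusion partner. The GenBank annotation shows a second TEV site a short distance further on, flanking the cloning region, whereas the automated annotation calls only the first. The bGH polyadenylation signal terminates the cassette. An FRT site sits directly upstream of a hygromycin resistance gene that has no annotated promoter of its own and ends in an SV40 poly(A) signal. In the Flp-In system, FLP-mediated recombination at a genomic FRT site places this marker behind a resident promoter, so hygromycin resistance reports correct single-copy integration.

Typical uses are generating isogenic, inducible stable cell lines for localisation imaging of a red-tagged protein, and FRET experiments pairing mRuby3 with mClover3.
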