LOCUS       Exported 5897 bp ds-DNA circular SYN 12-MAY-2021
DEFINITION  Expression of your protein of interest in fusion with red
            fluorescent protein at the N-terminus (cleavable by TEV), (PMID:
            26879144). mRuby3 is brighter than mCherry and has shifted ex and em
            spectra..
ACCESSION   .
VERSION     .
KEYWORDS    pKK-mRuby3-TEV
SOURCE      synthetic DNA construct
  ORGANISM  synthetic DNA construct
REFERENCE   1 (bases 1 to 5897)
  AUTHORS   Szczesny RJ, Kowalska K, Klosowska-Kosicka K, Chlebowski A, Owczarek
            EP, Warkocki Z, Kulinski TM, Adamska D, Affek K, Jedroszkowiak A,
            Kotrys AV, Tomecki R, Krawczyk PS, Borowski LS, Dziembowski A
  TITLE     Versatile approach for functional analysis of human proteins and
            efficient stable cell line generation using FLP-mediated
            recombination system.
  JOURNAL   PLoS One. 2018 Mar 28;13(3):e0194887. doi:
            10.1371/journal.pone.0194887. eCollection 2018.
  PUBMED    29590189
REFERENCE   2 (bases 1 to 5897)
  AUTHORS   .
  TITLE     Direct Submission
  JOURNAL   Exported May 12, 2021 from SnapGene Server 1.1.58
            http://www.snapgene.com
FEATURES             Location/Qualifiers
     source          1..5897
                     /organism="synthetic DNA construct"
                     /mol_type="other DNA"
     primer_bind     complement(44..63)
                     /label=pRS-marker
                     /note="pRS vectors, use to sequence yeast selectable
                     marker"
     enhancer        235..614
                     /label=CMV enhancer
                     /note="human cytomegalovirus immediate early enhancer"
     promoter        615..818
                     /label=CMV promoter
                     /note="human cytomegalovirus (CMV) immediate early
                     promoter"
     primer_bind     769..789
                     /label=CMV-F
                     /note="Human CMV immediate early promoter, forward primer"
     protein_bind    820..838
                     /gene="tetO"
                     /label=tet operator
                     /bound_moiety="tetracycline repressor TetR"
                     /note="bacterial operator O2 for the tetR and tetA genes"
     protein_bind    841..859
                     /gene="tetO"
                     /label=tet operator
                     /bound_moiety="tetracycline repressor TetR"
                     /note="bacterial operator O2 for the tetR and tetA genes"
     primer_bind     869..893
                     /label=LNCX
                     /note="Human CMV promoter, forward primer"
     CDS             990..1700
                     /codon_start=1
                     /product="monomeric red fluorescent protein derived from
                     mRuby2, with improved brightness and photostability (Bajar
                     et al., 2016)"
                     /label=mRuby3
                     /translation="MVSKGEELIKENMRMKVVMEGSVNGHQFKCTGEGEGRPYEGVQTM
                     RIKVIEGGPLPFAFDILATSFMYGSRTFIKYPADIPDFFKQSFPEGFTWERVTRYEDGG
                     VVTVTQDTSLEDGELVYNVKVRGVNFPSNGPVMQKKTKGWEPNTEMMYPADGGLRGYTD
                     IALKVDGGGHLHCNFVTTYRSKKTVGNIKMPGVHAVDHRLERIEESDNETYVVQREVAV
                     AKYSNLGGGMDELYK"
     CDS             1707..1727
                     /codon_start=1
                     /product="tobacco etch virus (TEV) protease recognition and
                     cleavage site"
                     /label=TEV site
                     /translation="ENLYFQG"
     CDS             1768..1788
                     /codon_start=1
                     /product="tobacco etch virus (TEV) protease recognition and
                     cleavage site"
                     /label=TEV site
                     /translation="ENLYFQG"
     primer_bind     complement(1849..1866)
                     /label=BGH-rev
                     /note="Bovine growth hormone terminator, reverse primer.
                     Also called BGH reverse"
     polyA_signal    1855..2079
                     /label=bGH poly(A) signal
                     /note="bovine growth hormone polyadenylation signal"
     primer_bind     complement(2212..2231)
                     /label=F1ori-R
                     /note="F1 origin, reverse primer"
     protein_bind    2363..2410
                     /label=FRT
                     /bound_moiety="FLP recombinase from the Saccharomyces
                     cerevisiae 2u plasmid"
                     /note="FLP-mediated recombination occurs in the 8-bp core
                     sequence TCTAGAAA (Turan and Bode, 2011)."
     CDS             2418..3440
                     /codon_start=1
                     /gene="aph(4)-Ia"
                     /product="aminoglycoside phosphotransferase from E. coli"
                     /label=HygR
                     /note="confers resistance to hygromycin"
                     /translation="KKPELTATSVEKFLIEKFDSVSDLMQLSEGEESRAFSFDVGGRGY
                     VLRVNSCADGFYKDRYVYRHFASAALPIPEVLDIGEFSESLTYCISRRAQGVTLQDLPE
                     TELPAVLQPVAEAMDAIAAADLSQTSGFGPFGPQGIGQYTTWRDFICAIADPHVYHWQT
                     VMDDTVSASVAQALDELMLWAEDCPEVRHLVHADFGSNNVLTDNGRITAVIDWSEAMFG
                     DSQYEVANIFFWRPWLACMEQQTRYFERRHPELAGSPRLRAYMLRIGLDQLYQSLVDGN
                     FDDAAWAQGRCDAIVRSGAGTVGRTQIARRSAAVWTDGCVEVLADSGNRRPSTRPRAKE
                     "
     polyA_signal    3570..3691
                     /label=SV40 poly(A) signal
                     /note="SV40 polyadenylation signal"
     primer_bind     complement(3607..3626)
                     /label=SV40pA-R
                     /note="SV40 polyA, reverse primer"
     primer_bind     3661..3680
                     /label=EBV-rev
                     /note="SV40 polyA terminator, reverse primer"
     primer_bind     complement(3740..3756)
                     /label=M13 rev
                     /note="common sequencing primer, one of multiple similar
                     variants"
     primer_bind     complement(3740..3756)
                     /label=M13 Reverse
                     /note="In lacZ gene. Also called M13-rev"
     primer_bind     complement(3753..3775)
                     /label=M13/pUC Reverse
                     /note="In lacZ gene"
     protein_bind    3764..3780
                     /label=lac operator
                     /bound_moiety="lac repressor encoded by lacI"
                     /note="The lac repressor binds to the lac operator to
                     inhibit transcription in E. coli. This inhibition can be
                     relieved by adding lactose or
                     isopropyl-beta-D-thiogalactopyranoside (IPTG)."
     promoter        complement(3788..3818)
                     /label=lac promoter
                     /note="promoter for the E. coli lac operon"
     protein_bind    3833..3854
                     /label=CAP binding site
                     /bound_moiety="E. coli catabolite activator protein"
                     /note="CAP binding activates transcription in the presence
                     of cAMP."
     primer_bind     complement(3971..3988)
                     /label=L4440
                     /note="L4440 vector, forward primer"
     rep_origin      complement(4142..4730)
                     /direction=LEFT
                     /label=ori
                     /note="high-copy-number ColE1/pMB1/pBR322/pUC origin of
                     replication"
     primer_bind     complement(4222..4241)
                     /label=pBR322ori-F
                     /note="pBR322 origin, forward primer"
     CDS             complement(4901..5761)
                     /codon_start=1
                     /gene="bla"
                     /product="beta-lactamase"
                     /label=AmpR
                     /note="confers resistance to ampicillin, carbenicillin, and
                     related antibiotics"
                     /translation="MSIQHFRVALIPFFAAFCLPVFAHPETLVKVKDAEDQLGARVGYI
                     ELDLNSGKILESFRPEERFPMMSTFKVLLCGAVLSRIDAGQEQLGRRIHYSQNDLVEYS
                     PVTEKHLTDGMTVRELCSAAITMSDNTAANLLLTTIGGPKELTAFLHNMGDHVTRLDRW
                     EPELNEAIPNDERDTTMPVAMATTLRKLLTGELLTLASRQQLIDWMEADKVAGPLLRSA
                     LPAGWFIADKSGAGERGSRGIIAALGPDGKPSRIVVIYTTGSQATMDERNRQIAEIGAS
                     LIKHW"
     primer_bind     5524..5543
                     /label=Amp-R
                     /note="Ampicillin resistance gene, reverse primer"
     promoter        complement(5762..5866)
                     /gene="bla"
                     /label=AmpR promoter
ORIGIN
        1 gacggatcgg gagatctccc gatcccctat ggtgcactct cagtacaatc tgctctgatg
       61 ccgcatagtt aagccagtat ctgctccctg cttgtgtgtt ggaggtcgct gagtagtgcg
      121 cgagcaaaat ttaagctaca acaaggcaag gcttgaccga caattgcatg aagaatctgc
      181 ttagggttag gcgttttgcg ctgcttcgcg atgtacgggc cagatatacg cgttgacatt
      241 gattattgac tagttattaa tagtaatcaa ttacggggtc attagttcat agcccatata
      301 tggagttccg cgttacataa cttacggtaa atggcccgcc tggctgaccg cccaacgacc
      361 cccgcccatt gacgtcaata atgacgtatg ttcccatagt aacgccaata gggactttcc
      421 attgacgtca atgggtggag tatttacggt aaactgccca cttggcagta catcaagtgt
      481 atcatatgcc aagtacgccc cctattgacg tcaatgacgg taaatggccc gcctggcatt
      541 atgcccagta catgacctta tgggactttc ctacttggca gtacatctac gtattagtca
      601 tcgctattac catggtgatg cggttttggc agtacatcaa tgggcgtgga tagcggtttg
      661 actcacgggg atttccaagt ctccacccca ttgacgtcaa tgggagtttg ttttggcacc
      721 aaaatcaacg ggactttcca aaatgtcgta acaactccgc cccattgacg caaatgggcg
      781 gtaggcgtgt acggtgggag gtctatataa gcagagctct ccctatcagt gatagagatc
      841 tccctatcag tgatagagat cgtcgacgag ctcgtttagt gaaccgtcag atcgcctgga
      901 gacgccatcc acgctgtttt gacctccata gaagacaccg ggaccgatcc agcctccgga
      961 ctctagcgtt taaacttaag cttggtacca tggtgtctaa gggcgaagag ctgatcaagg
     1021 aaaatatgcg tatgaaggtg gtcatggaag gttcggtcaa cggccaccaa ttcaaatgca
     1081 caggtgaagg agaaggcaga ccgtacgagg gagtgcaaac catgaggatc aaagtcatcg
     1141 agggaggacc cctgccattt gcctttgaca ttcttgccac gtcgttcatg tatggcagcc
     1201 gtacctttat caagtacccg gccgacatcc ctgatttctt taaacagtcc tttcctgagg
     1261 gttttacttg ggaaagagtt acgagatacg aagatggtgg agtcgtcacc gtcacgcagg
     1321 acaccagcct tgaggatggc gagctcgtct acaacgtcaa ggtcagaggg gtaaactttc
     1381 cctccaatgg tcccgtgatg cagaagaaga ccaagggttg ggagcctaat acagagatga
     1441 tgtatccagc agatggtggt ctgagaggat acactgacat cgcactgaaa gttgatggtg
     1501 gtggccatct gcactgcaac ttcgtgacaa cttacaggtc aaaaaagacc gtcgggaaca
     1561 tcaagatgcc cggtgtccat gccgttgatc accgcctgga aaggatcgag gagagtgaca
     1621 atgaaaccta cgtagtgcaa agagaagtgg cagttgccaa atacagcaac cttggtggtg
     1681 gcatggacga gctgtacaag ggatccgaaa acctgtactt ccaaggaacc ggtggtcacc
     1741 tgtacaatcg atcctgcagg agctagcgag aatttgtatt ttcagggtga tatccagcac
     1801 agtggcggcc gctcgagtct agagggcccg tttaaacccg ctgatcagcc tcgactgtgc
     1861 cttctagttg ccagccatct gttgtttgcc cctcccccgt gccttccttg accctggaag
     1921 gtgccactcc cactgtcctt tcctaataaa atgaggaaat tgcatcgcat tgtctgagta
     1981 ggtgtcattc tattctgggg ggtggggtgg ggcaggacag caagggggag gattgggaag
     2041 acaatagcag gcatgctggg gatgcggtgg gctctatggc ttctgaggcg gaaagaacca
     2101 gctggggctc tagggggtat ccccnnnnnn nnnnnnnnnn nnnnnnnnnn nnnnnnnnnn
     2161 nnnnnnnnnn nnnnnnnnnn nnnnnnnnnn nnnnnnnnnn nnnnnnnnnn nnnnnnnnnn
     2221 nnnnnnnnnn nnnnnnnnnn nnnnnnnncn nnnnnnnnnn nnnnnnnnnn nnnnnnnnnn
     2281 nnnnnnnnnn nnnnnnnnnn nnnnnnnnnn nnnnnnnnnn nnnnnnnnnn nnnnnnnnnn
     2341 agggtgatgg ttcacgtacc tagaagttcc tattccgaag ttcctattct ctagaaagta
     2401 taggaacttc cttggccaaa aagcctgaac tcaccgcgac gtctgtcgag aagtttctga
     2461 tcgaaaagtt cgacagcgtc tccgacctga tgcagctctc ggagggcgaa gaatctcgtg
     2521 ctttcagctt cgatgtagga gggcgtggat atgtcctgcg ggtaaatagc tgcgccgatg
     2581 gtttctacaa agatcgttat gtttatcggc actttgcatc ggccgcgctc ccgattccgg
     2641 aagtgcttga cattggggaa ttcagcgaga gcctgaccta ttgcatctcc cgccgtgcac
     2701 agggtgtcac gttgcaagac ctgcctgaaa ccgaactgcc cgctgttctg cagccggtcg
     2761 cggaggccat ggatgcgatc gctgcggccg atcttagcca gacgagcggg ttcggcccat
     2821 tcggaccgca aggaatcggt caatacacta catggcgtga tttcatatgc gcgattgctg
     2881 atccccatgt gtatcactgg caaactgtga tggacgacac cgtcagtgcg tccgtcgcgc
     2941 aggctctcga tgagctgatg ctttgggccg aggactgccc cgaagtccgg cacctcgtgc
     3001 acgcggattt cggctccaac aatgtcctga cggacaatgg ccgcataaca gcggtcattg
     3061 actggagcga ggcgatgttc ggggattccc aatacgaggt cgccaacatc ttcttctgga
     3121 ggccgtggtt ggcttgtatg gagcagcaga cgcgctactt cgagcggagg catccggagc
     3181 ttgcaggatc gccgcggctc cgggcgtata tgctccgcat tggtcttgac caactctatc
     3241 agagcttggt tgacggcaat ttcgatgatg cagcttgggc gcagggtcga tgcgacgcaa
     3301 tcgtccgatc cggagccggg actgtcgggc gtacacaaat cgcccgcaga agcgcggccg
     3361 tctggaccga tggctgtgta gaagtactcg ccgatagtgg aaaccgacgc cccagcactc
     3421 gtccgagggc aaaggaatag cacgtactac gagatttcga ttccaccgcc gccttctatg
     3481 aaaggttggg cttcggaatc gttttccggg acgccggctg gatgatcctc cagcgcgggg
     3541 atctcatgct ggagttcttc gcccacccca acttgtttat tgcagcttat aatggttaca
     3601 aataaagcaa tagcatcaca aatttcacaa ataaagcatt tttttcactg cattctagtt
     3661 gtggtttgtc caaactcatc aatgtatctt atcatgtctg tataccgtcg acctctagct
     3721 agagcttggc gtaatcatgg tcatagctgt ttcctgtgtg aaattgttat ccgctcacaa
     3781 ttccacacaa catacgagcc ggaagcataa agtgtaaagc ctggggtgcc taatgagtga
     3841 gctaactcac attaattgcg ttgcgctcac tgcccgcttt ccagtcggga aacctgtcgt
     3901 gccagctgca ttaatgaatc ggccaacgcg cggggagagg cggtttgcgt attgggcgct
     3961 cttccgcttc ctcgctcact gactcgctgc gctcggtcgt tcggctgcgg cgagcggtat
     4021 cagctcactc aaaggcggta atacggttat ccacagaatc aggggataac gcaggaaaga
     4081 acatgtgagc aaaaggccag caaaaggcca ggaaccgtaa aaaggccgcg ttgctggcgt
     4141 ttttccatag gctccgcccc cctgacgagc atcacaaaaa tcgacgctca agtcagaggt
     4201 ggcgaaaccc gacaggacta taaagatacc aggcgtttcc ccctggaagc tccctcgtgc
     4261 gctctcctgt tccgaccctg ccgcttaccg gatacctgtc cgcctttctc ccttcgggaa
     4321 gcgtggcgct ttctcatagc tcacgctgta ggtatctcag ttcggtgtag gtcgttcgct
     4381 ccaagctggg ctgtgtgcac gaaccccccg ttcagcccga ccgctgcgcc ttatccggta
     4441 actatcgtct tgagtccaac ccggtaagac acgacttatc gccactggca gcagccactg
     4501 gtaacaggat tagcagagcg aggtatgtag gcggtgctac agagttcttg aagtggtggc
     4561 ctaactacgg ctacactaga agaacagtat ttggtatctg cgctctgctg aagccagtta
     4621 ccttcggaaa aagagttggt agctcttgat ccggcaaaca aaccaccgct ggtagcggtg
     4681 gtttttttgt ttgcaagcag cagattacgc gcagaaaaaa aggatctcaa gaagatcctt
     4741 tgatcttttc tacggggtct gacgctcagt ggaacgaaaa ctcacgttaa gggattttgg
     4801 tcatgagatt atcaaaaagg atcttcacct agatcctttt aaattaaaaa tgaagtttta
     4861 aatcaatcta aagtatatat gagtaaactt ggtctgacag ttaccaatgc ttaatcagtg
     4921 aggcacctat ctcagcgatc tgtctatttc gttcatccat agttgcctga ctccccgtcg
     4981 tgtagataac tacgatacgg gagggcttac catctggccc cagtgctgca atgataccgc
     5041 gagacccacg ctcaccggct ccagatttat cagcaataaa ccagccagcc ggaagggccg
     5101 agcgcagaag tggtcctgca actttatccg cctccatcca gtctattaat tgttgccggg
     5161 aagctagagt aagtagttcg ccagttaata gtttgcgcaa cgttgttgcc attgctacag
     5221 gcatcgtggt gtcacgctcg tcgtttggta tggcttcatt cagctccggt tcccaacgat
     5281 caaggcgagt tacatgatcc cccatgttgt gcaaaaaagc ggttagctcc ttcggtcctc
     5341 cgatcgttgt cagaagtaag ttggccgcag tgttatcact catggttatg gcagcactgc
     5401 ataattctct tactgtcatg ccatccgtaa gatgcttttc tgtgactggt gagtactcaa
     5461 ccaagtcatt ctgagaatag tgtatgcggc gaccgagttg ctcttgcccg gcgtcaatac
     5521 gggataatac cgcgccacat agcagaactt taaaagtgct catcattgga aaacgttctt
     5581 cggggcgaaa actctcaagg atcttaccgc tgttgagatc cagttcgatg taacccactc
     5641 gtgcacccaa ctgatcttca gcatctttta ctttcaccag cgtttctggg tgagcaaaaa
     5701 caggaaggca aaatgccgca aaaaagggaa taagggcgac acggaaatgt tgaatactca
     5761 tactcttcct ttttcaatat tattgaagca tttatcaggg ttattgtctc atgagcggat
     5821 acatatttga atgtatttag aaaaataaac aaataggggt tccgcgcaca tttccccgaa
     5881 aagtgccacc tgacgtc
//
