Features (pLannotate 1.2.2; 22 found; start..end, strand, type, name):
     32..84      -  misc_feature   bom (fragment): basis of mobility region from pBR322
    239..618     +  enhancer       CMV enhancer: human cytomegalovirus immediate early enhancer
    619..822     +  promoter       CMV promoter: human cytomegalovirus (CMV) immediate early promoter
    824..843     +  promoter       PLtetO-1 promoter (fragment): modified phage lambda PL promoter with tet operator sites (Lutz and Bujard, 1997)
    845..864     +  promoter       PLtetO-1 promoter (fragment): modified phage lambda PL promoter with tet operator sites (Lutz and Bujard, 1997)
    872..905     +  promoter       TRE3GV promoter (fragment): 3rd-generation Tet-responsive promoter that can be activated by binding of Tet-On® 3G, optimized for retroviral and lentiviral vectors
    994..1704    +  CDS            mRuby3: mRuby3 is a basic (constitutively fluorescent) red fluorescent protein published in 2016, derived from Entacmaea quadricolor. It has low acid sensitivity.
   1711..1727    +  CDS            TEV site (fragment): tobacco etch virus (TEV) protease recognition and cleavage site
   1859..2083    +  polyA_signal   bGH poly(A) signal: bovine growth hormone polyadenylation signal
   2087..2108    +  promoter       SV40 promoter (fragment): SV40 enhancer and early promoter
   2129..2362    +  rep_origin     f1 ori (fragment) (sequence partly withheld): f1 bacteriophage origin of replication; arrow indicates direction of (+) strand synthesis
   2367..2414    +  protein_bind   FRT: FLP-mediated recombination occurs in the 8-bp core sequence TCTAGAAA (Turan and Bode, 2011). FLP recombinase from the Saccharomyces cerevisiae 2μ plasmid
   2422..3444    +  CDS            HygR: aminoglycoside phosphotransferase from E. coli; aph(4)-Ia; confers resistance to hygromycin
   3454..3579    +  CDS            ble (fragment): BLE_KLEPN - Experimental evidence at protein level: Swiss-Prot protein existence level 1. Binding protein with a strong affinity to the bleomycin family of antibiotics. Binds to CL990; an antimitotic-antibiotic compound. From Klebsiella pneumoniae.
   3574..3695    +  polyA_signal   SV40 poly(A) signal: SV40 polyadenylation signal
   3768..3784    -  protein_bind   lac operator: The lac repressor binds to the lac operator to inhibit transcription in E. coli. This inhibition can be relieved by adding lactose or isopropyl-β-D-thiogalactopyranoside (IPTG). lac repressor encoded by lacI
   3792..3822    -  promoter       lac promoter: promoter for the E. coli lac operon
   3837..3858    -  protein_bind   CAP binding site: CAP binding activates transcription in the presence of cAMP. E. coli catabolite activator protein
   3871..3963    -  CDS            lacI (fragment): lac repressor; lacI; The lac repressor binds to the lac operator to inhibit transcription in E. coli. This inhibition can be relieved by adding lactose or isopropyl-β-D-thiogalactopyranoside (IPTG).
   4146..4734    -  rep_origin     ori: high-copy-number ColE1/pMB1/pBR322/pUC origin of replication
   4905..5765    -  CDS            AmpR: β-lactamase; bla; confers resistance to ampicillin, carbenicillin, and related antibiotics
   5766..5870    -  promoter       AmpR promoter: bla
>Addgene plasmid #105780 | pKK-mRuby3-TEV | addgene full sequence | sequence record 203369 | Addgene NGS Result
CGTCGACGGATCGGGAGATCTCCCGATCCCCTATGGTGCACTCTCAGTACAATCTGCTCTGATGCCGCAT
AGTTAAGCCAGTATCTGCTCCCTGCTTGTGTGTTGGAGGTCGCTGAGTAGTGCGCGAGCAAAATTTAAGC
TACAACAAGGCAAGGCTTGACCGACAATTGCATGAAGAATCTGCTTAGGGTTAGGCGTTTTGCGCTGCTT
CGCGATGTACGGGCCAGATATACGCGTTGACATTGATTATTGACTAGTTATTAATAGTAATCAATTACGG
GGTCATTAGTTCATAGCCCATATATGGAGTTCCGCGTTACATAACTTACGGTAAATGGCCCGCCTGGCTG
ACCGCCCAACGACCCCCGCCCATTGACGTCAATAATGACGTATGTTCCCATAGTAACGCCAATAGGGACT
TTCCATTGACGTCAATGGGTGGAGTATTTACGGTAAACTGCCCACTTGGCAGTACATCAAGTGTATCATA
TGCCAAGTACGCCCCCTATTGACGTCAATGACGGTAAATGGCCCGCCTGGCATTATGCCCAGTACATGAC
CTTATGGGACTTTCCTACTTGGCAGTACATCTACGTATTAGTCATCGCTATTACCATGGTGATGCGGTTT
TGGCAGTACATCAATGGGCGTGGATAGCGGTTTGACTCACGGGGATTTCCAAGTCTCCACCCCATTGACG
TCAATGGGAGTTTGTTTTGGCACCAAAATCAACGGGACTTTCCAAAATGTCGTAACAACTCCGCCCCATT
GACGCAAATGGGCGGTAGGCGTGTACGGTGGGAGGTCTATATAAGCAGAGCTCTCCCTATCAGTGATAGA
GATCTCCCTATCAGTGATAGAGATCGTCGACGAGCTCGTTTAGTGAACCGTCAGATCGCCTGGAGACGCC
ATCCACGCTGTTTTGACCTCCATAGAAGACACCGGGACCGATCCAGCCTCCGGACTCTGGCGTTTAAACT
TAAGCTTGGTACCATGGTGTCTAAGGGCGAAGAGCTGATCAAGGAAAATATGCGTATGAAGGTGGTCATG
GAAGGTTCGGTCAACGGCCACCAATTCAAATGCACAGGTGAAGGAGAAGGCAGACCGTACGAGGGAGTGC
AAACCATGAGGATCAAAGTCATCGAGGGAGGACCCCTGCCATTTGCCTTTGACATTCTTGCCACGTCGTT
CATGTATGGCAGCCGTACCTTTATCAAGTACCCGGCCGACATCCCTGATTTCTTTAAACAGTCCTTTCCT
GAGGGTTTTACTTGGGAAAGAGTTACGAGATACGAAGATGGTGGAGTCGTCACCGTCACGCAGGACACCA
GCCTTGAGGATGGCGAGCTCGTCTACAACGTCAAGGTCAGAGGGGTAAACTTTCCCTCCAATGGTCCCGT
GATGCAGAAGAAGACCAAGGGTTGGGAGCCTAATACAGAGATGATGTATCCAGCAGATGGTGGTCTGAGA
GGATACACTGACATCGCACTGAAAGTTGATGGTGGTGGCCATCTGCACTGCAACTTCGTGACAACTTACA
GGTCAAAAAAGACCGTCGGGAACATCAAGATGCCCGGTGTCCATGCCGTTGATCACCGCCTGGAAAGGAT
CGAGGAGAGTGACAATGAAACCTACGTAGTGCAAAGAGAAGTGGCAGTTGCCAAATACAGCAACCTTGGT
GGTGGCATGGACGAGCTGTACAAGGGATCCGAAAACCTGTACTTCCAAGGAACCGGTGGTCACCTGTACA
ATCGATCCTGCAGGAGCTAGCGAGAATTTGTATTTTCAGGGTGATATCCAGCACAGTGGCGGCCGCTCGA
GTCTAGAGGGCCCGTTTAAACCCGCTGATCAGCCTCGACTGTGCCTTCTAGTTGCCAGCCATCTGTTGTT
TGCCCCTCCCCCGTGCCTTCCTTGACCCTGGAAGGTGCCACTCCCACTGTCCTTTCCTAATAAAATGAGG
AAATTGCATCGCATTGTCTGAGTAGGTGTCATTCTATTCTGGGGGGTGGGGTGGGGCAGGACAGCAAGGG
GGAGGATTGGGAAGACAATAGCAGGCATGCTGGGGATGCGGTGGGCTCTATGGCTTCTGAGGCGGAAAGA
ACCAGCTGGGGCTCTAGGGGGTATCCCC
[124 nt withheld, positions 2129-2252]
C
[91 nt withheld, positions 2254-2344]
AGGGTGATGGTTCACGTACCTAGAAGTTCCTATTCCGAAGTTCCTATTCTCTAGAAAGTATAGGAACTTC
CTTGGCCAAAAAGCCTGAACTCACCGCGACGTCTGTCGAGAAGTTTCTGATCGAAAAGTTCGACAGCGTC
TCCGACCTGATGCAGCTCTCGGAGGGCGAAGAATCTCGTGCTTTCAGCTTCGATGTAGGAGGGCGTGGAT
ATGTCCTGCGGGTAAATAGCTGCGCCGATGGTTTCTACAAAGATCGTTATGTTTATCGGCACTTTGCATC
GGCCGCGCTCCCGATTCCGGAAGTGCTTGACATTGGGGAATTCAGCGAGAGCCTGACCTATTGCATCTCC
CGCCGTGCACAGGGTGTCACGTTGCAAGACCTGCCTGAAACCGAACTGCCCGCTGTTCTGCAGCCGGTCG
CGGAGGCCATGGATGCGATCGCTGCGGCCGATCTTAGCCAGACGAGCGGGTTCGGCCCATTCGGACCGCA
AGGAATCGGTCAATACACTACATGGCGTGATTTCATATGCGCGATTGCTGATCCCCATGTGTATCACTGG
CAAACTGTGATGGACGACACCGTCAGTGCGTCCGTCGCGCAGGCTCTCGATGAGCTGATGCTTTGGGCCG
AGGACTGCCCCGAAGTCCGGCACCTCGTGCACGCGGATTTCGGCTCCAACAATGTCCTGACGGACAATGG
CCGCATAACAGCGGTCATTGACTGGAGCGAGGCGATGTTCGGGGATTCCCAATACGAGGTCGCCAACATC
TTCTTCTGGAGGCCGTGGTTGGCTTGTATGGAGCAGCAGACGCGCTACTTCGAGCGGAGGCATCCGGAGC
TTGCAGGATCGCCGCGGCTCCGGGCGTATATGCTCCGCATTGGTCTTGACCAACTCTATCAGAGCTTGGT
TGACGGCAATTTCGATGATGCAGCTTGGGCGCAGGGTCGATGCGACGCAATCGTCCGATCCGGAGCCGGG
ACTGTCGGGCGTACACAAATCGCCCGCAGAAGCGCGGCCGTCTGGACCGATGGCTGTGTAGAAGTACTCG
CCGATAGTGGAAACCGACGCCCCAGCACTCGTCCGAGGGCAAAGGAATAGCACGTACTACGAGATTTCGA
TTCCACCGCCGCCTTCTATGAAAGGTTGGGCTTCGGAATCGTTTTCCGGGACGCCGGCTGGATGATCCTC
CAGCGCGGGGATCTCATGCTGGAGTTCTTCGCCCACCCCAACTTGTTTATTGCAGCTTATAATGGTTACA
AATAAAGCAATAGCATCACAAATTTCACAAATAAAGCATTTTTTTCACTGCATTCTAGTTGTGGTTTGTC
CAAACTCATCAATGTATCTTATCATGTCTGTATACCGTCGACCTCTAGCTAGAGCTTGGCGTAATCATGG
TCATAGCTGTTTCCTGTGTGAAATTGTTATCCGCTCACAATTCCACACAACATACGAGCCGGAAGCATAA
AGTGTAAAGCCTGGGGTGCCTAATGAGTGAGCTAACTCACATTAATTGCGTTGCGCTCACTGCCCGCTTT
CCAGTCGGGAAACCTGTCGTGCCAGCTGCATTAATGAATCGGCCAACGCGCGGGGAGAGGCGGTTTGCGT
ATTGGGCGCTCTTCCGCTTCCTCGCTCACTGACTCGCTGCGCTCGGTCGTTCGGCTGCGGCGAGCGGTAT
CAGCTCACTCAAAGGCGGTAATACGGTTATCCACAGAATCAGGGGATAACGCAGGAAAGAACATGTGAGC
AAAAGGCCAGCAAAAGGCCAGGAACCGTAAAAAGGCCGCGTTGCTGGCGTTTTTCCATAGGCTCCGCCCC
CCTGACGAGCATCACAAAAATCGACGCTCAAGTCAGAGGTGGCGAAACCCGACAGGACTATAAAGATACC
AGGCGTTTCCCCCTGGAAGCTCCCTCGTGCGCTCTCCTGTTCCGACCCTGCCGCTTACCGGATACCTGTC
CGCCTTTCTCCCTTCGGGAAGCGTGGCGCTTTCTCATAGCTCACGCTGTAGGTATCTCAGTTCGGTGTAG
GTCGTTCGCTCCAAGCTGGGCTGTGTGCACGAACCCCCCGTTCAGCCCGACCGCTGCGCCTTATCCGGTA
ACTATCGTCTTGAGTCCAACCCGGTAAGACACGACTTATCGCCACTGGCAGCAGCCACTGGTAACAGGAT
TAGCAGAGCGAGGTATGTAGGCGGTGCTACAGAGTTCTTGAAGTGGTGGCCTAACTACGGCTACACTAGA
AGAACAGTATTTGGTATCTGCGCTCTGCTGAAGCCAGTTACCTTCGGAAAAAGAGTTGGTAGCTCTTGAT
CCGGCAAACAAACCACCGCTGGTAGCGGTGGTTTTTTTGTTTGCAAGCAGCAGATTACGCGCAGAAAAAA
AGGATCTCAAGAAGATCCTTTGATCTTTTCTACGGGGTCTGACGCTCAGTGGAACGAAAACTCACGTTAA
GGGATTTTGGTCATGAGATTATCAAAAAGGATCTTCACCTAGATCCTTTTAAATTAAAAATGAAGTTTTA
AATCAATCTAAAGTATATATGAGTAAACTTGGTCTGACAGTTACCAATGCTTAATCAGTGAGGCACCTAT
CTCAGCGATCTGTCTATTTCGTTCATCCATAGTTGCCTGACTCCCCGTCGTGTAGATAACTACGATACGG
GAGGGCTTACCATCTGGCCCCAGTGCTGCAATGATACCGCGAGACCCACGCTCACCGGCTCCAGATTTAT
CAGCAATAAACCAGCCAGCCGGAAGGGCCGAGCGCAGAAGTGGTCCTGCAACTTTATCCGCCTCCATCCA
GTCTATTAATTGTTGCCGGGAAGCTAGAGTAAGTAGTTCGCCAGTTAATAGTTTGCGCAACGTTGTTGCC
ATTGCTACAGGCATCGTGGTGTCACGCTCGTCGTTTGGTATGGCTTCATTCAGCTCCGGTTCCCAACGAT
CAAGGCGAGTTACATGATCCCCCATGTTGTGCAAAAAAGCGGTTAGCTCCTTCGGTCCTCCGATCGTTGT
CAGAAGTAAGTTGGCCGCAGTGTTATCACTCATGGTTATGGCAGCACTGCATAATTCTCTTACTGTCATG
CCATCCGTAAGATGCTTTTCTGTGACTGGTGAGTACTCAACCAAGTCATTCTGAGAATAGTGTATGCGGC
GACCGAGTTGCTCTTGCCCGGCGTCAATACGGGATAATACCGCGCCACATAGCAGAACTTTAAAAGTGCT
CATCATTGGAAAACGTTCTTCGGGGCGAAAACTCTCAAGGATCTTACCGCTGTTGAGATCCAGTTCGATG
TAACCCACTCGTGCACCCAACTGATCTTCAGCATCTTTTACTTTCACCAGCGTTTCTGGGTGAGCAAAAA
CAGGAAGGCAAAATGCCGCAAAAAAGGGAATAAGGGCGACACGGAAATGTTGAATACTCATACTCTTCCT
TTTTCAATATTATTGAAGCATTTATCAGGGTTATTGTCTCATGAGCGGATACATATTTGAATGTATTTAG
AAAAATAAACAAATAGGGGTTCCGCGCACATTTCCCCGAAAAGTGCCACCTGA
